Addgene plasmid #173837: pPSU250
Purpose: Expresses 250 kD Penn State ladder protein
Depositing lab: Song Tan. Depositing organization: Pennsylvania State University. Publication: The Penn State Protein Ladder system for inexpensive protein molecular weight markers. Santilli RT, Williamson JE 3rd, Shibata Y, Sowers RP, Fleischman AN, Tan S. Sci Rep. 2021 Aug 18;11(1):16703. doi: 10.1038/s41598-021-96051-x. PubMed 34408191.
Backbone
  Vector backbone: pST50Tr
  Vector type: Bacterial Expression
Growth in bacteria
  Bacterial resistance: Ampicillin, 100 μg/mL
  Growth temperature: 37°C
  Growth strain: DH5alpha
  Copy number: Low Copy
Gene/Insert
  Gene/Insert name: STRHSTPABPACIL1bQRSSTRHSTPABMBPpepN
  Species: Synthetic
  Promoter: T7
  Cloning method: Restriction Enzyme; 5′ cloning site NdeI (unknown if destroyed); 3′ cloning site BsrGI (unknown if destroyed)
  Sequencing primers: 5′ T7; 3′ T7 Term
Terms and licenses: Academic/Nonprofit Terms; Industry Terms: Not Available to Industry
How to cite: pPSU250 was a gift from Song Tan (Addgene plasmid # 173837 ; http://n2t.net/addgene:173837 ; RRID:Addgene_173837)
