[The description below was written by a language model from this plasmid's Addgene catalogue record and pLannotate feature annotations shown in this document.]
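Description:
pPSU250 is a bacterial expression plasmid built on the pST50Tr backbone that produces the 250 kD marker of the Penn State Protein Ladder, a set of recombinant proteins intended as inexpensive molecular weight standards. The sequenced plasmid is about 9.5 kb and is selected with ampicillin through a TEM-type beta-lactamase gene driven by its own promoter and followed by an fd terminator. Replication relies on a ColE1/pMB1-family origin accompanied by the rop gene and the pBR322 bom region. This arrangement matches the catalogue's low-copy designation, even though the origin feature itself carries a generic high-copy annotation.

The payload is a single long synthetic open reading frame placed between a T7 promoter with the phage T7 gene 10 ribosome binding site and a T7 terminator, so expression requires a host that supplies T7 RNA polymerase. The insert was cloned between NdeI and BsrGI sites. The feature table shows a modular fusion made of two similar units. The first has a polyhistidine tag, a fragment of Staphylococcus aureus protein A containing immunoglobulin-binding domains, a human IL-1 beta fragment and E. coli glutaminyl-tRNA synthetase (glnS). The second has another histidine tag, a shorter protein A fragment, cytosolic maltose binding protein lacking a signal sequence, and E. coli aminopeptidase N (pepN). The insert name also suggests Strep-type tag elements, although none are annotated.

The large, well-expressed carrier proteins appear to serve mainly to build up mass to the target size. The histidine tags would allow metal-affinity purification. The protein A domains can bind antibodies, which would plausibly make the marker visible on immunoblots as well as on stained gels. A short annotated match to a T7 gene 10B-derived solubility tag lies just upstream of the terminator and may simply be backbone sequence.
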