Features (pLannotate 1.2.2; 19 found; start..end, strand, type, name):
     27..45      +  promoter       T7 promoter: promoter for bacteriophage T7 RNA polymerase
    113..135     +  RBS            RBS: efficient ribosome binding site from bacteriophage T7 gene 10 (Olins and Rangwala, 1989)
    194..214     +  CDS            8xHis (fragment): 8xHis affinity tag
    233..577     +  CDS            spa (fragment): SPA_STAAE - Experimental evidence at protein level: Swiss-Prot protein existence level 1. Plays a role in the inhibition of the host innate and adaptive immune responses. Possesses five immunoglobulin-binding domains that capture both the fragment crystallizable region (Fc region) and the Fab region (part of Ig that identifies antigen) of immunoglobulins (By similarity). In turn, Staphylococcus aureus is protected from phagocytic killing via inhibition of Ig Fc region. In addition, the host elicited B-cell response is prevented due to a decrease of antibody-secreting cell proliferation that en
    620..1078    +  CDS            IL1B (fragment): IL1B_HUMAN - Also known as IL1F2. Experimental evidence at protein level: Swiss-Prot protein existence level 1. Potent proinflammatory cytokine. Initially discovered as the major endogenous pyrogen, induces prostaglandin synthesis, neutrophil influx and activation, T-cell activation and cytokine production, B- cell activation and antibody production, and fibroblast proliferation and collagen production. Promotes Th17 differentiation of T-cells. Synergizes with IL12/interleukin-12 to induce IFNG synthesis from T- helper 1 (Th1) cells (PubMed:10653850). Plays a role in angiogenesis by inducing V
   1133..2779    +  CDS            glnS: SYQ_ECOLI - Experimental evidence at protein level: Swiss-Prot protein existence level 1. From Escherichia coli (strain K12).
   2837..2857    +  CDS            8xHis (fragment): 8xHis affinity tag
   2876..3049    +  CDS            spa (fragment): SPA_STAAE - Experimental evidence at protein level: Swiss-Prot protein existence level 1. Plays a role in the inhibition of the host innate and adaptive immune responses. Possesses five immunoglobulin-binding domains that capture both the fragment crystallizable region (Fc region) and the Fab region (part of Ig that identifies antigen) of immunoglobulins (By similarity). In turn, Staphylococcus aureus is protected from phagocytic killing via inhibition of Ig Fc region. In addition, the host elicited B-cell response is prevented due to a decrease of antibody-secreting cell proliferation that en
   3056..4153    +  CDS            MBP: maltose binding protein from E. coli; malE (mutated); This version of the gene does not encode a signal sequence, so MBP will remain in the cytosol.
   4166..6772    +  CDS            pepN: AMPN_ECOLI - Experimental evidence at protein level: Swiss-Prot protein existence level 1. Aminopeptidase N is involved in the degradation of intracellular peptides generated by protein breakdown during normal growth as well as in response to nutrient starvation. From Escherichia coli (strain K12).
   6846..6895    +  CDS            SET1 (fragment): solubility-enhancement tag derived from T7 phage gene 10B
   6903..6950    +  terminator     T7 terminator: transcription terminator for bacteriophage T7 RNA polymerase
   7015..7106    +  promoter       AmpR promoter: bla
   7107..7964    +  CDS            bla: BLAT_ECOLX - Experimental evidence at protein level: Swiss-Prot protein existence level 1. TEM-type are the most prevalent beta-lactamases in enterobacteria; they hydrolyze the beta-lactam bond in susceptible beta-lactam antibiotics, thus conferring resistance to penicillins and cephalosporins. TEM-3 and TEM-4 are capable of hydrolyzing cefotaxime and ceftazidime. TEM-5 is capable of hydrolyzing ceftazidime. TEM-6 is capable of hydrolyzing ceftazidime and aztreonam. TEM-8/CAZ-2, TEM- 16/CAZ-7 and TEM-24/CAZ-6 are markedly active against ceftazidime. IRT- 4 shows resistance to beta-lactamase in
   7971..8010    +  terminator     fd terminator: central terminator from bacteriophage fd (Otsuka and Kunisawa, 1982)
   8041..8629    +  rep_origin     ori: high-copy-number ColE1/pMB1/pBR322/pUC origin of replication
   8815..8954    -  misc_feature   bom: basis of mobility region from pBR322
   9056..9247    -  CDS            rop: Rop protein, which maintains plasmids at low copy number; rop
   9287..9397    +  CDS            mbeC (fragment): MBEC_ECOLX - Experimental evidence at protein level: Swiss-Prot protein existence level 1. Required for efficient mobilization of ColE1 plasmid and is thus essential to promote the specific transfer of the plasmid during conjugation. Probably functions by inducing DNA bending, helping the MbeA relaxase to melt the DNA around the nic site and cleave the phosphodiester bond. Binds specifically double-stranded DNA (dsDNA) containing the ColE1 oriT but does not recognize the inverted repeat (IR). From Escherichia coli.
>Addgene plasmid #173837 | pPSU250 | addgene full sequence | sequence record 340002 | Addgene NGS Result
GGCACCATGCATCGATCCCGCGAAATTAATACGACTCACTATAGGGAGACCACAACGGTTTCCCTCCGGC
TCCGGAGAGCTCCAATTGGAATTCGCTAGCTCTAGAAATAATTTTGTTTAACTTTAAGAAGGAGATATAC
ATATGGCAAGCTGGTCACATCCGCAGTTTGAAAAAGGTAGCAGTCATCATCACCACCATCACCATCATCA
TCACAGCAGCGGTAGCGGTAGCGCAGATAACAAATTTAACAAAGAACAGCAGAACGCCTTCTACGAAATT
CTGCATCTGCCGAATCTGAATGAAGAACAGCGTAATGGTTTTATCCAGAGCCTGAAAGATGATCCGAGCC
AGAGCGCAAATCTGCTGGCCGAAGCAAAAAAACTGAATGATGCACAGGCACCGAAAGGATCTGCTGATAA
CAAATTTAACAAAGAGCAACAAAACGCCTTTTACGAGATCCTGCATTTACCGAACCTGACCGAGGAACAG
CGCAACGGCTTTATTCAGTCACTGAAAGACGACCCGAGTGTGAGCAAAGAAATTCTGGCAGAGGCCAAAA
AGCTGAACGATGCCCAAGCTCCGAAAGGATCCGGTAGCAGCGGTAGCAGTGGTTCAAGCGCACCGGTTCG
TAGCCTGAATTGTACCCTGCGTGATAGCCAGCAGAAAAGCCTGGTTATGAGTGGTCCGTATGAACTGAAA
GCACTGCATCTGCAAGGTCAGGATATGGAACAGCAGGTTGTTTTTAGCATGAGCTTTGTTCAGGGTGAAG
AAAGCAATGATAAAATTCCGGTTGCACTGGGTCTGAAAGAGAAAAATCTGTATCTGAGCTGCGTGCTGAA
AGATGATAAACCGACCTTACAGCTGGAAAGCGTTGATCCGAAAAACTACCCGAAAAAGAAAATGGAAAAA
CGCTTTGTGTTCAACAAAATCGAGATCAACAACAAACTTGAGTTTGAGAGCGCACAGTTTCCGAATTGGT
ATATTAGCACCAGCCAGGCCGAAAATATGCCGGTTTTTTTAGGTGGCACCAAAGGTGGCCAGGATATTAC
CGATTTTACCATGCAGTTTGTGTCCAGCGCCGGCGAAGGTCAGGGCCAGGGTCAAGGTGAAGGTTCCGGC
AGTGAGGCAGAAGCCCGCCCGACTAACTTTATCCGTCAGATCATCGATGAAGATCTGGCCAGTGGTAAGC
ACACCACAGTACACACCCGTTTCCCGCCGGAGCCGAATGGCTATCTGCATATTGGCCATGCGAAATCTAT
CTGCCTGAACTTCGGGATCGCCCAGGACTATAAAGGCCAGTGCAACCTGCGTTTCGACGACACTAACCCG
GTAAAAGAAGATATCGAGTATGTTGAGTCGATCAAAAACGACGTAGAGTGGTTAGGTTTTCACTGGTCTG
GTAACGTCCGTTACTCCTCCGATTATTTTGATCAGCTCCACGCCTATGCGATCGAACTGATCAATAAAGG
CCTGGCGTACGTTGATGAACTGACGCCGGAACAGATCCGCGAATACCGCGGCACCCTGACGCAACCGGGT
AAAAACAGCCCGTACCGCGACCGCAGCGTTGAAGAGAACCTGGCGCTGTTCGAAAAAATGCGTGCCGGTG
GTTTTGAAGAAGGTAAAGCCTGCCTGCGTGCGAAAATCGACATGGCTTCACCGTTTATCGTGATGCGCGA
TCCGGTGCTGTACCGTATTAAATTTGCTGAACACCACCAGACTGGCAACAAGTGGTGCATCTACCCGATG
TACGACTTCACCCACTGCATCAGCGATGCCCTGGAAGGTATTACGCACTCTCTGTGTACGCTTGAGTTCC
AGGACAACCGTCGTCTGTACGACTGGGTACTGGACAACATCACGATTCCTGTTCACCCGCGCCAGTATGA
GTTCTCGCGCCTGAATCTGGAATACACCGTGATGTCCAAGCGTAAGTTGAACCTGCTGGTGACCGACAAG
CACGTTGAAGGCTGGGATGACCCGCGTATGCCGACCATTTCCGGTCTGCGTCGTCGTGGTTACACTGCGG
CTTCTATTCGTGAGTTCTGCAAACGCATCGGCGTGACCAAGCAGGACAACACCATTGAGATGGCGTCGCT
GGAATCCTGCATCCGTGAAGATCTCAACGAAAATGCGCCGCGCGCAATGGCGGTTATCGATCCGGTGAAA
CTGGTTATCGAAAACTATCAGGGCGAAGGCGAAATGGTTACCATGCCGAACCATCCGAACAAACCGGAAA
TGGGCAGCCGTCAGGTGCCGTTTAGCGGTGAGATTTGGATTGATCGCGCCGATTTCCGCGAAGAAGCTAA
CAAGCAGTACAAACGTCTGGTGCTGGGTAAAGAAGTGCGTCTGCGTAATGCTTATGTGATTAAGGCAGAA
CGTGTCGAGAAAGATGCCGAAGGTAATATCACCACCATCTTCTGTACTTATGACGCCGATACCTTAAGCA
AAGATCCGGCAGATGGTCGTAAAGTCAAAGGTGTTATTCACTGGGTGAGCGCGGCACATGCGCTGCCGGT
TGAAATCCGTTTGTATGACCGTCTGTTCAGCGTGCCTAACCCAGGTGCTGCGGATGATTTCCTGTCGGTG
ATTAACCCGGAATCGCTGGTGATCAAACAGGGCTTTGCTGAACCGTCGCTGAAAGATGCGGTTGCGGGTA
AAGCATTCCAGTTTGAGCGTGAAGGTTACTTCTGCCTCGATAGCCGCCATTCTACGGCGGAAAAACCGGT
ATTTAACCGCACCGTTGGGCTGCGTGATACCTGGGCGAAAGTAGGCGAGCGGCCGATGGCAAGCTGGTCA
CATCCGCAGTTTGAAAAAGGTAGCAGTCATCATCACCACCATCACCATCATCATCACAGCAGCGGTAGCG
GTAGCGCAGATAACAAATTTAACAAAGAACAGCAGAACGCCTTCTACGAAATTCTGCATCTGCCGAATCT
GAATGAAGAACAGCGTAATGGTTTTATCCAGAGCCTGAAAGATGATCCGAGCCAGAGCGCAAATCTGCTG
GCCGAAGCAAAAAAACTGAATGATGCACAGGCACCGAAAGGATCTAAAATCGAAGAAGGTAAACTGGTAA
TCTGGATTAACGGCGATAAAGGCTATAACGGTCTCGCTGAAGTCGGTAAGAAATTCGAGAAAGATACCGG
AATTAAAGTCACCGTTGAGCATCCGGATAAACTGGAAGAGAAATTCCCACAGGTTGCGGCAACTGGCGAT
GGCCCTGACATTATCTTCTGGGCACACGACCGCTTTGGTGGCTACGCTCAATCTGGCCTGTTGGCTGAAA
TCACCCCGGACAAAGCGTTCCAGGACAAGCTGTATCCGTTTACCTGGGATGCCGTACGTTACAACGGCAA
GCTGATTGCTTACCCGATCGCTGTTGAAGCGTTATCGCTGATTTATAACAAAGATCTGCTGCCGAACCCG
CCAAAAACCTGGGAAGAGATCCCGGCGCTGGATAAAGAACTGAAAGCGAAAGGTAAGAGCGCGCTGATGT
TCAACCTGCAAGAACCGTACTTCACCTGGCCGCTGATTGCTGCTGACGGGGGTTATGCGTTCAAGTATGA
AAACGGCAAGTACGACATTAAAGACGTGGGCGTGGATAACGCTGGCGCGAAAGCGGGTCTGACCTTCCTG
GTTGACCTGATTAAAAACAAACACATGAATGCAGACACCGATTACTCCATCGCAGAAGCTGCCTTTAATA
AAGGCGAAACAGCGATGACCATCAACGGCCCGTGGGCATGGTCCAACATCGACACCAGCAAAGTGAATTA
TGGTGTAACGGTACTGCCGACCTTCAAGGGTCAACCATCCAAACCGTTCGTTGGCGTGCTGAGCGCAGGT
ATTAACGCCGCCAGTCCGAACAAAGAGCTGGCGAAAGAGTTCCTCGAAAACTATCTGCTGACTGATGAAG
GTCTGGAAGCGGTTAATAAAGACAAACCGCTGGGTGCCGTAGCGCTGAAGTCTTACGAGGAAGAGTTGGC
GAAAGATCCACGTATTGCCGCCACCATGGAAAACGCCCAGAAAGGTGAAATCATGCCGAACATCCCGCAG
ATGTCCGCTTTCTGGTATGCCGTGCGTACTGCGGTGATCAACGCCGCCAGCGGTCGTCAGACTGTCGATG
AAGCCCTGAAAGACGCGCAGACTAACTCTGGATCCACTCAACAGCCACAAGCCAAATACCGTCACGATTA
TCGTGCGCCGGATTACCAGATTACTGATATTGACTTGACCTTTGACCTCGACGCGCAAAAGACGGTCGTT
ACCGCGGTCAGCCAGGCTGTCCGTCATGGTGCATCAGATGCTCCCCTTCGTCTCAACGGCGAAGACCTCA
AACTGGTTTCTGTTCATATTAATGATGAGCCGTGGACCGCCTGGAAAGAAGAAGAGGGCGCACTGGTTAT
CAGTAATTTGCCGGAGCGTTTTACGCTTAAGATCATTAATGAAATAAGCCCGGCGGCGAATACCGCGCTG
GAAGGGCTTTATCAGTCAGGCGATGCGCTTTGCACCCAGTGTGAAGCCGAAGGTTTCCGCCATATTACGT
ATTATCTCGACCGCCCGGACGTGCTGGCGCGTTTTACCACCAAAATTATTGCCGATAAAATCAAATATCC
CTTCCTGCTTTCCAATGGTAACCGCGTTGCGCAAGGCGAACTGGAAAACGGACGCCATTGGGTACAGTGG
CAGGACCCGTTCCCGAAACCGTGCTACCTGTTTGCGCTGGTGGCAGGCGACTTTGATGTACTGCGCGATA
CCTTTACCACGCGTTCTGGTCGCGAAGTAGCACTGGAGCTGTACGTCGATCGCGGCAACCTTGATCGCGC
GCCGTGGGCGATGACCTCGCTGAAAAACTCCATGAAATGGGATGAAGAACGCTTTGGCCTGGAGTATGAC
CTCGACATCTATATGATCGTCGCGGTGGATTTCTTCAATATGGGCGCAATGGAGAATAAGGGGCTGAATA
TCTTTAACTCCAAATATGTGCTGGCCCGCACCGACACCGCCACCGACAAAGATTACCTCGATATTGAACG
CGTTATCGGCCATGAATATTTCCATAACTGGACCGGTAACCGAGTGACCTGTCGCGACTGGTTCCAGCTC
AGCCTGAAAGAAGGTTTAACCGTCTTCCGCGATCAGGAGTTCAGCTCTGACCTTGGTTCCCGCGCAGTTA
ACCGCATCAATAATGTACGCACCATGCGCGGATTGCAGTTTGCAGAAGACGCCAGCCCGATGGCGCACCC
GATCCGCCCGGATATGGTCATTGAGATGAACAACTTCTACACCCTGACCGTTTACGAGAAGGGCGCGGAA
GTGATTCGCATGATCCACACCCTGCTTGGCGAAGAAAACTTCCAGAAAGGGATGCAGCTTTATTTCGAGC
GTCATGATGGTAGTGCAGCGACCTGTGACGACTTTGTGCAGGCGATGGAAGATGCGTCGAATGTCGATCT
CTCCCATTTCCGCCGTTGGTACAGCCAGTCCGGTACACCGATTGTGACCGTCAAAGACGACTACAATCCG
GAAACCGAGCAGTACACCCTGACCATCAGCCAGCGCACGCCAGCCACGCCGGATCAGGCAGAAAAACAGC
CGCTGCATATTCCGTTTGCCATCGAACTGTATGATAACGAAGGCAAAGTGATCCCGTTGCAGAAAGGCGG
TCATCCGGTGAATTCCGTGCTGAACGTCACTCAGGCGGAACAGACCTTTGTCTTTGATAATGTCTACTTC
CAGCCGGTGCCTGCGCTGCTGTGCGAATTCTCTGCGCCAGTGAAACTGGAATATAAGTGGAGCGATCAGC
AACTGACCTTCCTGATGCGTCATGCGCGTAATGATTTCTCCCGCTGGGATGCGGCGCAAAGTTTGCTGGC
AACCTACATCAAGCTGAACGTCGCGCGTCATCAGCAAGGTCAGCCGCTGTCTCTGCCGGTGCATGTGGCT
GATGCTTTCCGCGCGGTACTGCTTGATGAGAAGATTGATCCAGCGCTGGCGGCAGAAATCCTGACGCTGC
CTTCTGTCAATGAAATGGCTGAATTGTTCGATATCATCGACCCGATTGCTATTGCCGAAGTACGCGAAGC
ACTCACTCGTACTCTGGCGACTGAACTGGCGGATGAGCTACTGGCTATTTACAACGCGAATTACCAGAGC
GAGTACCGTGTTGAGCATGAAGATATTGCAAAACGCACTCTGCGTAATGCCTGCCTGCGTTTCCTCGCTT
TTGGTGAAACGCATCTGGCTGATGTGCTGGTGAGCAAGCAGTTCCACGAAGCAAACAATATGACTGATGC
GCTGGCGGCGCTTTCTGCGGCGGTTGCCGCACAGCTGCCTTGCCGTGACGCGCTGATGCAGGAGTACGAC
GACAAGTGGCATCAGAACGGTCTGGTGATGGATAAATGGTTTATCCTGCAAGCCACCAGCCCGGCGGCGA
ATGTGCTGGAGACGGTGCGCGGCCTGTTGCAGCATCGCTCATTTACCATGAGCAACCCGAACCGTATTCG
TTCGTTGATTGGCGCGTTTGCGGGCAGCAATCCGGCAGCGTTCCATGCCGAAGATGGCAGCGGTTACCTG
TTCCTGGTGGAAATGCTTACCGACCTCAACAGCCGTAACCCGCAGGTGGCTTCACGTCTGATTGAACCGC
TGATTCGCCTGAAACGTTACGATGCCAAACGTCAGGAGAAAATGCGCGCGGCGCTGGAACAGTTGAAAGG
GCTGGAAAATCTCTCTGGCGATCTGTACGAGAAGATAACTAAAGCACTGGCTCAGTACACTAAAAACCTG
CAGTAATGTACAAGATCCAGATCTAAGCTTGGTACCACGCGTGCGCGCTGATCCGGCTGCTAACAAAGCC
CGAAAGGAAGCTGAGTTGGCTGCTGCCACCGCTGAGCAATAACTAGCATAACCCCTTGGGGCCTCTAAAC
GGGTCTTGAGGGGTTTTTTGCTGAAAGGAGGAACTATATCGGGATTAGCCCGCCTAATGAGCGGGCTTTT
TTTTAATTCCCCTATTTGTTTATTTTTCTAAATACATTCAAATATGTATCCGCTCATGAGACAATAACCC
TGATAAATGCTTCAATAATATTGAAAAAGGAAGAGTATGAGTATTCAACATTTCCGTGTCGCCCTTATTC
CCTTTTTTGCGGCATTTTGCCTTCCTGTTTTTGCTCACCCAGAAACGCTCGTGAAAGTAAAAGACGCAGA
GGACCAATTGGGGGCACGAGTGGGATACATAGAACTGGACTTGAATAGCGGTAAAATCCTTGAGAGTTTT
CGCCCTGAAGAGCGTTTTCCAATGATGAGCACTTTCAAAGTTCTGCTATGTGGAGCAGTATTATCCCGTG
TAGATGCGGGGCAAGAGCAACTCGGACGACGAATACACTATTCGCAGAATGACTTGGTTGAATACTCCCC
AGTGACAGAAAAGCACCTTACGGACGGAATGACGGTAAGAGAATTATGTAGTGCCGCCATAACGATGAGT
GATAACACTGCGGCGAACTTACTTCTGACAACCATCGGTGGACCGAAGGAATTAACCGCTTTTTTGCACA
ATATGGGAGACCATGTAACTCGCCTTGACCGTTGGGAACCAGAACTGAATGAAGCCATACCAAACGACGA
GCGAGACACCACAATGCCTGCGGCAATGGCAACAACATTACGCAAACTATTAACTGGCGAACTACTTACT
CTGGCTTCACGGCAACAATTAATAGACTGGCTTGAAGCGGATAAAGTTGCAGGACCACTACTGCGTTCGG
CACTTCCTGCTGGCTGGTTTATTGCTGATAAATCTGGGGCAGGAGAGCGTGGTTCACGGGGTATCATTGC
CGCACTTGGACCAGATGGTAAGCCTTCCCGTATCGTAGTTATCTACACGACGGGTAGTCAGGCAACTATG
GACGAACGAAATAGACAGATTGCTGAAATAGGGGCTTCACTGATTAAGCATTGGTAAACCGATACAATTA
AAGGCTCCTTTTGGAGCCTTTTTTTTTGGACGGACCGGTAGAAAAGATCAAAGGATCTTCTTGAGATCCT
TTTTTTCTGCGCGTAATCTGCTGCTTGCAAACAAAAAAACCACCGCTACCAGCGGTGGTTTGTTTGCCGG
ATCAAGAGCTACCAACTCTTTTTCCGAAGGTAACTGGCTTCAGCAGAGCGCAGATACCAAATACTGTCCT
TCTAGTGTAGCCGTAGTTAGGCCACCACTTCAAGAACTCTGTAGCACCGCCTACATACCTCGCTCTGCTA
ATCCTGTTACCAGTGGCTGCTGCCAGTGGCGATAAGTCGTGTCTTACCGGGTTGGACTCAAGACGATAGT
TACCGGATAAGGCGCAGCGGTCGGGCTGAACGGGGGGTTCGTGCACACAGCCCAGCTTGGAGCGAACGAC
CTACACCGAACTGAGATACCTACAGCGTGAGCTATGAGAAAGCGCCACGCTTCCCGAAGGGAGAAAGGCG
GACAGGTATCCGGTAAGCGGCAGGGTCGGAACAGGAGAGCGCACGAGGGAGCTTCCAGGGGGAAACGCCT
GGTATCTTTATAGTCCTGTCGGGTTTCGCCACCTCTGACTTGAGCGTCGATTTTTGTGATGCTCGTCAGG
GGGGCGGAGCCTATGGAAAAACGCCAGCAACGCGGCCTTTTTACGGTTCCTGGCCTTTTGCTGGCCTTTT
GCTCACATGTTCTTTCCTGCGTTATCCCCTGATTCTGTGGATAACCGTATTACCGCCTTTGAGTGAGCTG
ATACCGCTCGCCGCAGCCGAACGACCGAGCGCAGCGAGTCAGTGAGCGAGGAAGCGGAAGAGCGCCTGAT
GCGGTATTTTCTCCTTACGCATCTGTGCGGTATTTCACACCGCAATGGTGCACTCTCAGTACAATCTGCT
CTGATGCCGCATAGTTAAGCCAGTATACACTCCGCTATCGCTACGTGACTGGGTCATGGCTGCGCCCCGA
CACCCGCCAACACCCGCTGACGCGCCCTGACGGGCTTGTCTGCTCCCGGCATCCGCTTACAGACAAGCTG
TGACCGTCTCCGGGAGCTGCATGTGTCAGAGGTTTTCACCGTCATCACCGAAACGCGCGAGGCAGCTGCG
GTAAAGCTCATCAGCGTGGTCGTGAAGCGATTCACAGATGTCTGCCTGTTCATCCGCGTCCAGCTCGTTG
AGTTTCTCCAGAAGCGTTAATGTCTGGCTTCTGATAAAGCGGGCCATGTTAAGGGCGGTTTTTTCCTGTT
TGGTCACTGATGCCTCCGTGTAAGGGGGATTTCTGTTCATGGGGTAATGATACCGATGAAACGAGAGAGG
ATGCTCACGATACGGGTTACTGATGATGAACATGCCCGGTTACTGGAACGTTGTGAGGGTAAACAACTGG
CGGTATGGATGCGGCGGGACCAGAGAAAAATCACTCAGGGTCAATGCCAGCGCTTCGTTAATACAGATGT
AGGTGTT
